Addgene plasmid #185023: pLKO.1-Tet-Puro-shMMERVK9c_2
Purpose: shRNA mediated knockdown
Depositing lab: Denes Hnisz. Depositing organization: Max Planck Institute for Molecular Genetics. Publication: Hijacking of transcriptional condensates by endogenous retroviruses. Asimi V, Sampath Kumar A, Niskanen H, Riemenschneider C, Hetzel S, Naderi J, Fasching N, Popitsch N, Du M, Kretzmer H, Smith ZD, Weigert R, Walther M, Mamde S, Meierhofer D, Wittler L, Buschow R, Timmermann B, Cisse II, Ameres SL, Meissner A, Hnisz D. Nat Genet. 2022 Aug;54(8):1238-1247. doi: 10.1038/s41588-022-01132-w. Epub 2022 Jul 21. PubMed 35864192.
Backbone
  Vector backbone: pLKO.1 Tet Puro
  Vector type: Lentiviral
Growth in bacteria
  Bacterial resistance: Ampicillin, 100 μg/mL
  Growth temperature: 37°C
  Growth strain: NEB Stable
  Copy number: High Copy
Gene/Insert
  Gene/Insert name: ERV_MMERVK9c
  gRNA/shRNA sequence: TTCTCTGCAATCGTGATTATT
  Species: M. musculus (mouse)
  Cloning method: Restriction Enzyme; 5′ cloning site Unknown (unknown if destroyed); 3′ cloning site Unknown (unknown if destroyed)
Terms and licenses: Academic/Nonprofit Terms; Industry Terms: Not Available to Industry
How to cite: pLKO.1-Tet-Puro-shMMERVK9c_2 was a gift from Denes Hnisz (Addgene plasmid # 185023 ; http://n2t.net/addgene:185023 ; RRID:Addgene_185023)
