[The description below was written by a language model from this plasmid's Addgene catalogue record and pLannotate feature annotations shown in this document.]
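Description:
pLKO.1-Tet-Puro-shMMERVK9c_2 is a lentiviral shRNA vector carrying a hairpin directed against MMERVK9c, a mouse endogenous retrovirus family, for RNAi-mediated knockdown. In bacteria it replicates from a high-copy ColE1/pUC-type origin and is selected with ampicillin through the bla gene. An f1 origin and remnants of a lac/lacZα cloning region with flanking T3 and T7 promoters are also present in the plasmid backbone.

The viral portion has a third-generation, self-inactivating layout. An RSV promoter fused to a truncated HIV-1 5' LTR drives Tat-independent transcription of the genomic RNA in packaging cells. It is followed by the Ψ packaging signal with a short gag fragment, the Rev response element for nuclear export of the unspliced genome, and a cPPT/CTS element that aids nuclear import in transduced cells. The ΔU3 3' LTR inactivates LTR promoter activity after integration, and an SV40 poly(A) signal and SV40 origin lie downstream. Within the provirus, a human U6 RNA polymerase III promoter is positioned to express the shRNA. A separate human PGK promoter drives puromycin N-acetyltransferase, which allows selection of stably transduced cells.

The backbone name implies tetracycline-regulated expression, but the annotated 7,084-nt sequence shows neither a Tet repressor coding sequence nor tet operator elements. It resembles a standard constitutive pLKO.1-puro arrangement, so inducibility cannot be confirmed from this record. The cloning sites used for the hairpin are not stated. The vector is suited to producing lentivirus for stable depletion of MMERVK9c transcripts in mouse cells, and the associated study concerns endogenous retroviruses and transcriptional condensates.
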