Features (pLannotate 1.2.2; 25 found; start..end, strand, type, name):
     13..43      +  promoter       lac promoter: promoter for the E. coli lac operon
     51..67      +  protein_bind   lac operator: The lac repressor binds to the lac operator to inhibit transcription in E. coli. This inhibition can be relieved by adding lactose or isopropyl-β-D-thiogalactopyranoside (IPTG). lac repressor encoded by lacI
    112..130     +  promoter       T3 promoter: promoter for bacteriophage T3 RNA polymerase
    158..384     +  promoter       RSV promoter: Rous sarcoma virus enhancer/promoter
    385..565     +  LTR            5' LTR (truncated): truncated 5' long terminal repeat (LTR) from HIV-1
    612..737     +  misc_feature   HIV-1 Ψ: packaging signal of human immunodeficiency virus type 1
    721..1084    +  CDS            HIV-1 gag (fragment): gag protein from human immunodeficiency virus 1; gag
   1230..1463    +  misc_feature   RRE: The Rev response element (RRE) of HIV-1 allows for Rev-dependent mRNA export from the nucleus to the cytoplasm.
   1840..1940    +  CDS            Rev (fragment): human immunodeficiency virus 1 (HIV-1) Rev protein; rev; enhances nuclear export of unspliced and incompletely spliced viral mRNAs
   1990..2230    +  promoter       U6 promoter: RNA polymerase III promoter for human U6 snRNA
   2335..2452    +  misc_feature   cPPT/CTS: central polypurine tract and central termination sequence of HIV-1
   2501..3011    +  promoter       hPGK promoter: human phosphoglycerate kinase 1 promoter
   3033..3632    +  CDS            PuroR: puromycin N-acetyltransferase; pac from Streptomyces alboniger; confers resistance to puromycin
   3675..3758    +  CDS            nef (fragment): NEF_HV1Z2 - Experimental evidence at protein level: Swiss-Prot protein existence level 1. Extracellular Nef protein targets CD4(+) T-lymphocytes for apoptosis by interacting with CXCR4 surface receptors. From Human immunodeficiency virus type 1 group M subtype D (isolate Z2/CDC-Z34) (HIV-1).
   3760..3993    +  LTR            3' LTR (ΔU3): self-inactivating 3' long terminal repeat (LTR) from HIV-1
   4065..4186    +  polyA_signal   SV40 poly(A) signal: SV40 polyadenylation signal
   4226..4361    +  rep_origin     SV40 ori: SV40 origin of replication
   4382..4400    -  promoter       T7 promoter: promoter for bacteriophage T7 RNA polymerase
   4408..4563    +  CDS            lacZα (fragment): LacZα fragment of β-galactosidase; lacZ fragment
   4568..4996    +  rep_origin     f1 ori (sequence partly withheld): f1 bacteriophage origin of replication; arrow indicates direction of (+) strand synthesis
   5049..5153    +  promoter       AmpR promoter: bla
   5154..6014    +  CDS            AmpR: β-lactamase; bla; confers resistance to ampicillin, carbenicillin, and related antibiotics
   6185..6773    +  rep_origin     ori: high-copy-number ColE1/pMB1/pBR322/pUC origin of replication
   6956..7048    +  CDS            lacI (fragment): lac repressor; lacI; The lac repressor binds to the lac operator to inhibit transcription in E. coli. This inhibition can be relieved by adding lactose or isopropyl-β-D-thiogalactopyranoside (IPTG).
   7061..7082    +  protein_bind   CAP binding site: CAP binding activates transcription in the presence of cAMP. E. coli catabolite activator protein
>Addgene plasmid #185023 | pLKO.1-Tet-Puro-shMMERVK9c_2 | addgene full sequence | sequence record 364612 | Addgene NGS Result
GGCACCCCAGGCTTTACACTTTATGCTTCCGGCTCGTATGTTGTGTGGAATTGTGAGCGGATAACAATTT
CACACAGGAAACAGCTATGACCATGATTACGCCAAGCGCGCAATTAACCCTCACTAAAGGGAACAAAAGC
TGGAGCTGCAAGCTTAATGTAGTCTTATGCAATACTCTTGTAGTCTTGCAACATGGTAACGATGAGTTAG
CAACATGCCTTACAAGGAGAGAAAAAGCACCGTGCATGCCGATTGGTGGAAGTAAGGTGGTACGATCGTG
CCTTATTAGGAAGGCAACAGACGGGTCTGACATGGATTGGACGAACCACTGAATTGCCGCATTGCAGAGA
TATTGTATTTAAGTGCCTAGCTCGATACATAAACGGGTCTCTCTGGTTAGACCAGATCTGAGCCTGGGAG
CTCTCTGGCTAACTAGGGAACCCACTGCTTAAGCCTCAATAAAGCTTGCCTTGAGTGCTTCAAGTAGTGT
GTGCCCGTCTGTTGTGTGACTCTGGTAACTAGAGATCCCTCAGACCCTTTTAGTCAGTGTGGAAAATCTC
TAGCAGTGGCGCCCGAACAGGGACTTGAAAGCGAAAGGGAAACCAGAGGAGCTCTCTCGACGCAGGACTC
GGCTTGCTGAAGCGCGCACGGCAAGAGGCGAGGGGCGGCGACTGGTGAGTACGCCAAAAATTTTGACTAG
CGGAGGCTAGAAGGAGAGAGATGGGTGCGAGAGCGTCAGTATTAAGCGGGGGAGAATTAGATCGCGATGG
GAAAAAATTCGGTTAAGGCCAGGGGGAAAGAAAAAATATAAATTAAAACATATAGTATGGGCAAGCAGGG
AGCTAGAACGATTCGCAGTTAATCCTGGCCTGTTAGAAACATCAGAAGGCTGTAGACAAATACTGGGACA
GCTACAACCATCCCTTCAGACAGGATCAGAAGAACTTAGATCATTATATAATACAGTAGCAACCCTCTAT
TGTGTGCATCAAAGGATAGAGATAAAAGACACCAAGGAAGCTTTAGACAAGATAGAGGAAGAGCAAAACA
AAAGTAAGACCACCGCACAGCAAGCGGCCGCTGATCTTCAGACCTGGAGGAGGAGATATGAGGGACAATT
GGAGAAGTGAATTATATAAATATAAAGTAGTAAAAATTGAACCATTAGGAGTAGCACCCACCAAGGCAAA
GAGAAGAGTGGTGCAGAGAGAAAAAAGAGCAGTGGGAATAGGAGCTTTGTTCCTTGGGTTCTTGGGAGCA
GCAGGAAGCACTATGGGCGCAGCGTCAATGACGCTGACGGTACAGGCCAGACAATTATTGTCTGGTATAG
TGCAGCAGCAGAACAATTTGCTGAGGGCTATTGAGGCGCAACAGCATCTGTTGCAACTCACAGTCTGGGG
CATCAAGCAGCTCCAGGCAAGAATCCTGGCTGTGGAAAGATACCTAAAGGATCAACAGCTCCTGGGGATT
TGGGGTTGCTCTGGAAAACTCATTTGCACCACTGCTGTGCCTTGGAATGCTAGTTGGAGTAATAAATCTC
TGGAACAGATTTGGAATCACACGACCTGGATGGAGTGGGACAGAGAAATTAACAATTACACAAGCTTAAT
ACACTCCTTAATTGAAGAATCGCAAAACCAGCAAGAAAAGAATGAACAAGAATTATTGGAATTAGATAAA
TGGGCAAGTTTGTGGAATTGGTTTAACATAACAAATTGGCTGTGGTATATAAAATTATTCATAATGATAG
TAGGAGGCTTGGTAGGTTTAAGAATAGTTTTTGCTGTACTTTCTATAGTGAATAGAGTTAGGCAGGGATA
TTCACCATTATCGTTTCAGACCCACCTCCCAACCCCGAGGGGACCCGACAGGCCCGAAGGAATAGAAGAA
GAAGGTGGAGAGAGAGACAGAGACAGATCCATTCGATTAGTGAACGGATCTCGACGGTATCGATCACGAG
ACTAGCCTCGAGCGGCCGCCCCCTTCACCGAGGGCCTATTTCCCATGATTCCTTCATATTTGCATATACG
ATACAAGGCTGTTAGAGAGATAATTGGAATTAATTTGACTGTAAACACAAAGATATTAGTACAAAATACG
TGACGTAGAAAGTAATAATTTCTTGGGTAGTTTGCAGTTTTAAAATTATGTTTTAAAATGGACTATCATA
TGCTTACCGTAACTTGAAAGTATTTCGATTTCTTGGCTTTATATATCTTGTGGAAAGGACGAAACACCGG
TTCTCTGCAATCGTGATTATTCTCGAGAATAATCACGATTGCAGAGAATTTTTGAATTCTCGACCTCGAG
ACAAATGGCAGTATTCATCCACAATTTTAAAAGAAAAGGGGGGATTGGGGGGTACAGTGCAGGGGAAAGA
ATAGTAGACATAATAGCAACAGACATACAAACTAAAGAATTACAAAAACAAATTACAAAAATTCAAAATT
TTCGGGTTTATTACAGGGACAGCAGAGATCCACTTTGGCCGCGGCTCGAGGGGGTTGGGGTTGCGCCTTT
TCCAAGGCAGCCCTGGGTTTGCGCAGGGACGCGGCTGCTCTGGGCGTGGTTCCGGGAAACGCAGCGGCGC
CGACCCTGGGTCTCGCACATTCTTCACGTCCGTTCGCAGCGTCACCCGGATCTTCGCCGCTACCCTTGTG
GGCCCCCCGGCGACGCTTCCTGCTCCGCCCCTAAGTCGGGAAGGTTCCTTGCGGTTCGCGGCGTGCCGGA
CGTGACAAACGGAAGCCGCACGTCTCACTAGTACCCTCGCAGACGGACAGCGCCAGGGAGCAATGGCAGC
GCGCCGACCGCGATGGGCTGTGGCCAATAGCGGCTGCTCAGCAGGGCGCGCCGAGAGCAGCGGCCGGGAA
GGGGCGGTGCGGGAGGCGGGGTGTGGGGCGGTAGTGTGGGCCCTGTTCCTGCCCGCGCGGTGTTCCGCAT
TCTGCAAGCCTCCGGAGCGCACGTCGGCAGTCGGCTCCCTCGTTGACCGAATCACCGACCTCTCTCCCCA
GGGGGATCCACCGGAGCTTACCATGACCGAGTACAAGCCCACGGTGCGCCTCGCCACCCGCGACGACGTC
CCCAGGGCCGTACGCACCCTCGCCGCCGCGTTCGCCGACTACCCCGCCACGCGCCACACCGTCGATCCGG
ACCGCCACATCGAGCGGGTCACCGAGCTGCAAGAACTCTTCCTCACGCGCGTCGGGCTCGACATCGGCAA
GGTGTGGGTCGCGGACGACGGCGCCGCGGTGGCGGTCTGGACCACGCCGGAGAGCGTCGAAGCGGGGGCG
GTGTTCGCCGAGATCGGCCCGCGCATGGCCGAGTTGAGCGGTTCCCGGCTGGCCGCGCAGCAACAGATGG
AAGGCCTCCTGGCGCCGCACCGGCCCAAGGAGCCCGCGTGGTTCCTGGCCACCGTCGGCGTCTCGCCCGA
CCACCAGGGCAAGGGTCTGGGCAGCGCCGTCGTGCTCCCCGGAGTGGAGGCGGCCGAGCGCGCCGGGGTG
CCCGCCTTCCTGGAGACCTCCGCGCCCCGCAACCTCCCCTTCTACGAGCGGCTCGGCTTCACCGTCACCG
CCGACGTCGAGGTGCCCGAAGGACCGCGCACCTGGTGCATGACCCGCAAGCCCGGTGCCTGACGCCCGCC
CCACGACCCGCAGCGCCCGACCGAAAGGAGCGCACGACCCCATGCATCGGTACCTTTAAGACCAATGACT
TACAAGGCAGCTGTAGATCTTAGCCACTTTTTAAAAGAAAAGGGGGGACTGGAAGGGCTAATTCACTCCC
AACGAAGACAAGATCTGCTTTTTGCTTGTACTGGGTCTCTCTGGTTAGACCAGATCTGAGCCTGGGAGCT
CTCTGGCTAACTAGGGAACCCACTGCTTAAGCCTCAATAAAGCTTGCCTTGAGTGCTTCAAGTAGTGTGT
GCCCGTCTGTTGTGTGACTCTGGTAACTAGAGATCCCTCAGACCCTTTTAGTCAGTGTGGAAAATCTCTA
GCAGTAGTAGTTCATGTCATCTTATTATTCAGTATTTATAACTTGCAAAGAAATGAATATCAGAGAGTGA
GAGGAACTTGTTTATTGCAGCTTATAATGGTTACAAATAAAGCAATAGCATCACAAATTTCACAAATAAA
GCATTTTTTTCACTGCATTCTAGTTGTGGTTTGTCCAAACTCATCAATGTATCTTATCATGTCTGGCTCT
AGCTATCCCGCCCCTAACTCCGCCCATCCCGCCCCTAACTCCGCCCAGTTCCGCCCATTCTCCGCCCCAT
GGCTGACTAATTTTTTTTATTTATGCAGAGGCCGAGGCCGCCTCGGCCTCTGAGCTATTCCAGAAGTAGT
GAGGAGGCTTTTTTGGAGGCCTAGGGACGTACCCAATTCGCCCTATAGTGAGTCGTATTACGCGCGCTCA
CTGGCCGTCGTTTTACAACGTCGTGACTGGGAAAACCCTGGCGTTACCCAACTTAATCGCCTTGCAGCAC
ATCCCCCTTTCGCCAGCTGGCGTAATAGCGAAGAGGCCCGCACCGATCGCCCTTCCCAACAGTTGCGCAG
CCTGAATGGCGAATGGG
[124 nt withheld, positions 4568-4691]
C
[91 nt withheld, positions 4693-4783]
A
[49 nt withheld, positions 4785-4833]
CCTTTGACGTTGGAGTCCACGTTCTTT
[37 nt withheld, positions 4861-4897]
ACCCTATCTCGGTCTATTCTTTTGATTTATAAGGGATTTTGCCGATTTCGGCCTATTGGTTAAAAAATGA
GCTGATTTAACAAAAATTTAACGCGAATTTTAACAAAATATTAACGCTTACAATTTAGGTGGCACTTTTC
GGGGAAATGTGCGCGGAACCCCTATTTGTTTATTTTTCTAAATACATTCAAATATGTATCCGCTCATGAG
ACAATAACCCTGATAAATGCTTCAATAATATTGAAAAAGGAAGAGTATGAGTATTCAACATTTCCGTGTC
GCCCTTATTCCCTTTTTTGCGGCATTTTGCCTTCCTGTTTTTGCTCACCCAGAAACGCTGGTGAAAGTAA
AAGATGCTGAAGATCAGTTGGGTGCACGAGTGGGTTACATCGAACTGGATCTCAACAGCGGTAAGATCCT
TGAGAGTTTTCGCCCCGAAGAACGTTTTCCAATGATGAGCACTTTTAAAGTTCTGCTATGTGGCGCGGTA
TTATCCCGTATTGACGCCGGGCAAGAGCAACTCGGTCGCCGCATACACTATTCTCAGAATGACTTGGTTG
AGTACTCACCAGTCACAGAAAAGCATCTTACGGATGGCATGACAGTAAGAGAATTATGCAGTGCTGCCAT
AACCATGAGTGATAACACTGCGGCCAACTTACTTCTGACAACGATCGGAGGACCGAAGGAGCTAACCGCT
TTTTTGCACAACATGGGGGATCATGTAACTCGCCTTGATCGTTGGGAACCGGAGCTGAATGAAGCCATAC
CAAACGACGAGCGTGACACCACGATGCCTGTAGCAATGGCAACAACGTTGCGCAAACTATTAACTGGCGA
ACTACTTACTCTAGCTTCCCGGCAACAATTAATAGACTGGATGGAGGCGGATAAAGTTGCAGGACCACTT
CTGCGCTCGGCCCTTCCGGCTGGCTGGTTTATTGCTGATAAATCTGGAGCCGGTGAGCGTGGGTCTCGCG
GTATCATTGCAGCACTGGGGCCAGATGGTAAGCCCTCCCGTATCGTAGTTATCTACACGACGGGGAGTCA
GGCAACTATGGATGAACGAAATAGACAGATCGCTGAGATAGGTGCCTCACTGATTAAGCATTGGTAACTG
TCAGACCAAGTTTACTCATATATACTTTAGATTGATTTAAAACTTCATTTTTAATTTAAAAGGATCTAGG
TGAAGATCCTTTTTGATAATCTCATGACCAAAATCCCTTAACGTGAGTTTTCGTTCCACTGAGCGTCAGA
CCCCGTAGAAAAGATCAAAGGATCTTCTTGAGATCCTTTTTTTCTGCGCGTAATCTGCTGCTTGCAAACA
AAAAAACCACCGCTACCAGCGGTGGTTTGTTTGCCGGATCAAGAGCTACCAACTCTTTTTCCGAAGGTAA
CTGGCTTCAGCAGAGCGCAGATACCAAATACTGTTCTTCTAGTGTAGCCGTAGTTAGGCCACCACTTCAA
GAACTCTGTAGCACCGCCTACATACCTCGCTCTGCTAATCCTGTTACCAGTGGCTGCTGCCAGTGGCGAT
AAGTCGTGTCTTACCGGGTTGGACTCAAGACGATAGTTACCGGATAAGGCGCAGCGGTCGGGCTGAACGG
GGGGTTCGTGCACACAGCCCAGCTTGGAGCGAACGACCTACACCGAACTGAGATACCTACAGCGTGAGCT
ATGAGAAAGCGCCACGCTTCCCGAAGGGAGAAAGGCGGACAGGTATCCGGTAAGCGGCAGGGTCGGAACA
GGAGAGCGCACGAGGGAGCTTCCAGGGGGAAACGCCTGGTATCTTTATAGTCCTGTCGGGTTTCGCCACC
TCTGACTTGAGCGTCGATTTTTGTGATGCTCGTCAGGGGGGCGGAGCCTATGGAAAAACGCCAGCAACGC
GGCCTTTTTACGGTTCCTGGCCTTTTGCTGGCCTTTTGCTCACATGTTCTTTCCTGCGTTATCCCCTGAT
TCTGTGGATAACCGTATTACCGCCTTTGAGTGAGCTGATACCGCTCGCCGCAGCCGAACGACCGAGCGCA
GCGAGTCAGTGAGCGAGGAAGCGGAAGAGCGCCCAATACGCAAACCGCCTCTCCCCGCGCGTTGGCCGAT
TCATTAATGCAGCTGGCACGACAGGTTTCCCGACTGGAAAGCGGGCAGTGAGCGCAACGCAATTAATGTG
AGTTAGCTCACTCATTA
